>Addgene plasmid #127288 | pLVX-UbC-rtTA-Ngn2:2A:EGFP | addgene full sequence | sequence record 246200 | Addgene NGS Result
TGGAAGGGCTAATTCACTCCCAAAGAAGACAAGATATCCTTGATCTGTGGATCTACCACACACAAGGCTA
CTTCCCTGATTAGCAGAACTACACACCAGGGCCAGGGGTCAGATATCCACTGACCTTTGGATGGTGCTAC
AAGCTAGTACCAGTTGAGCCAGATAAGGTAGAAGAGGCCAATAAAGGAGAGAACACCAGCTTGTTACACC
CTGTGAGCCTGCATGGGATGGATGACCCGGAGAGAGAAGTGTTAGAGTGGAGGTTTGACAGCCGCCTAGC
ATTTCATCACGTGGCCCGAGAGCTGCATCCGGAGTACTTCAAGAACTGCTGATATCGAGCTTGCTACAAG
GGACTTTCCGCTGGGGACTTTCCAGGGAGGCGTGGCCTGGGCGGGACTGGGGAGTGGCGAGCCCTCAGAT
CCTGCATATAAGCAGCTGCTTTTTGCCTGTACTGGGTCTCTCTGGTTAGACCAGATCTGAGCCTGGGAGC
TCTCTGGCTAACTAGGGAACCCACTGCTTAAGCCTCAATAAAGCTTGCCTTGAGTGCTTCAAGTAGTGTG
TGCCCGTCTGTTGTGTGACTCTGGTAACTAGAGATCCCTCAGACCCTTTTAGTCAGTGTGGAAAATCTCT
AGCAGTGGCGCCCGAACAGGGACTTGAAAGCGAAAGGGAAACCAGAGGAGCTCTCTCGACGCAGGACTCG
GCTTGCTGAAGCGCGCACGGCAAGAGGCGAGGGGCGGCGACTGGTGAGTACGCCAAAAATTTTGACTAGC
GGAGGCTAGAAGGAGAGAGATGGGTGCGAGAGCGTCAGTATTAAGCGGGGGAGAATTAGATCGCGATGGG
AAAAAATTCGGTTAAGGCCAGGGGGAAAGAAAAAATATAAATTAAAACATATAGTATGGGCAAGCAGGGA
GCTAGAACGATTCGCAGTTAATCCTGGCCTGTTAGAAACATCAGAAGGCTGTAGACAAATACTGGGACAG
CTACAACCATCCCTTCAGACAGGATCAGAAGAACTTAGATCATTATATAATACAGTAGCAACCCTCTATT
GTGTGCATCAAAGGATAGAGATAAAAGACACCAAGGAAGCTTTAGACAAGATAGAGGAAGAGCAAAACAA
AAGTAAGACCACCGCACAGCAAGCGGCCGGCCGCTGATCTTCAGACCTGGAGGAGGAGATATGAGGGACA
ATTGGAGAAGTGAATTATATAAATATAAAGTAGTAAAAATTGAACCATTAGGAGTAGCACCCACCAAGGC
AAAGAGAAGAGTGGTGCAGAGAGAAAAAAGAGCAGTGGGAATAGGAGCTTTGTTCCTTGGGTTCTTGGGA
GCAGCAGGAAGCACTATGGGCGCAGCGTCAATGACGCTGACGGTACAGGCCAGACAATTATTGTCTGGTA
TAGTGCAGCAGCAGAACAATTTGCTGAGGGCTATTGAGGCGCAACAGCATCTGTTGCAACTCACAGTCTG
GGGCATCAAGCAGCTCCAGGCAAGAATCCTGGCTGTGGAAAGATACCTAAAGGATCAACAGCTCCTGGGG
ATTTGGGGTTGCTCTGGAAAACTCATTTGCACCACTGCTGTGCCTTGGAATGCTAGTTGGAGTAATAAAT
CTCTGGAACAGATTTGGAATCACACGACCTGGATGGAGTGGGACAGAGAAATTAACAATTACACAAGCTT
AATACACTCCTTAATTGAAGAATCGCAAAACCAGCAAGAAAAGAATGAACAAGAATTATTGGAATTAGAT
AAATGGGCAAGTTTGTGGAATTGGTTTAACATAACAAATTGGCTGTGGTATATAAAATTATTCATAATGA
TAGTAGGAGGCTTGGTAGGTTTAAGAATAGTTTTTGCTGTACTTTCTATAGTGAATAGAGTTAGGCAGGG
ATATTCACCATTATCGTTTCAGACCCACCTCCCAACCCCGAGGGGACCCGACAGGCCCGAAGGAATAGAA
GAAGAAGGTGGAGAGAGAGACAGAGACAGATCCATTCGATTAGTGAACGGATCTCGACGGTATCGCCTTT
AAAAGAAAAGGGGGGATTGGGGGGTACAGTGCAGGGGAAAGAATAGTAGACATAATAGCAACAGACATAC
AAACTAAAGAATTACAAAAACAAATTACAAAAATTCAAAATTTTCGGGTTTATTACAGGGACAGCAGAGA
TCCAGTTTATCGATTAGTTACCCGGGAGCATGTCAAGGTCAAAATCGTCAAGAGCGTCAGCAGGCAGCAT
ATCAAGGTCAAAGTCGTCAAGGGCATCGGCTGGGAGCATGTCTAAGTCAAAATCGTCAAGGGCGTCGGCC
GGCCCGCCGCTTTCGCACTTTAGCTGTTTCTCCAGGCCACATATGATTAGTTCCAGGCCGAAAAGGAAGG
CAGGTTCGGCTCCCTGCCGGTCGAACAGCTCAATTGCTTGTCTCAGAAGTGGGGGCATAGAATCGGTGGT
AGGTGTCTCTCTTTCCTCTTTTGCTACTTGATGCTCCTGTTCCTCCAATACGCAGCCCAGTGTAAAGTGG
CCCACGGCGGACAGAGCGTACAGTGCGTTCTCCAGGGAGAAGCCTTGCTGACACAGGAACGCGAGCTGAT
TTTCCAGGGTTTCGTACTGTTTCTCTGTTGGGCGGGTGCCGAGATGCACTTTAGCCCCGTCGCGATGTGA
GAGGAGAGCACAGCGGAATGACTTGGCGTTGTTCCGCAGAAAGTCTTGCCATGACTCGCCTTCCAGGGGG
CAGAAGTGGGTATGATGCCTGTCCAGCATCTCGATTGGCAGGGCATCGAGCAGGGCCCGCTTGTTCTTCA
CGTGCCAGTACAGGGTAGGCTGCTCAACTCCCAGCTTTTGAGCGAGTTTCCTTGTCGTCAGGCCTTCGAT
ACCGACTCCATTGAGTAATTCCAGAGCGCCGTTTATGACTTTGCTCTTGTCCAGTCTAGACATGGTGGAT
CCGTCTAACAAAAAAGCCAAAAACGGCCAGAATTTAGCGGACAATTTACTAGTCTAACACTGAAAATTAC
ATATTGACCCAAATGATTACATTTCAAAAGGTGCCTAAAAAACTTCACAAAACACACTCGCCAACCCCGA
GCGCATAGTTCAAAACCGGAGCTTCAGCTACTTAAGAAGATAGGTACATAAAACCGACCAAAGAAACTGA
CGCCTCACTTATCCCTCCCCTCACCAGAGGTCCGGCGCCTGTCGATTCAGGAGAGCCTACCCTAGGCCCG
AACCCTGCGTCCTGCGACGGAGAAAAGCCTACCGCACACCTACCGGCAGGTGGCCCCACCCTGCATTATA
AGCCAACAGAACGGGTGACGTCACGACACGACGAGGGCGCGCGCTCCCAAAGGTACGGGTGCACTGCCCA
ACGGCACCGCCATAACTGCCGCCCCCGCAACAGACGACAAACCGAGTTCTCCAGTCAGTGACAAACTTCA
CGTCAGGGTCCCCAGATGGTGCCCCAGCCCATCTCACCCGAATAAGAGCTTTCCCGCATTAGCGAAGGCC
TCAAGACCTTGGGTTCTTGCCGCCCACCATGCCCCCCACCTTGTTTCAACGACCTCACAGCCCGCCTCAC
AAGCGTCTTCCATTCAAGACTCGGGAACAGCCGCCATTTTGCTGCGCTCCCCCCAACCCCCAGTTCAGGG
CAACCTTGCTCGCGGACCCAGACTACAGCCCTTGGCGGTCTCTCCACACGCTTCCGTCCCACCGAGCGGC
CCGGCGGCCACGAAAGCCCCGGCCAGCCCAGCAGCCCGCTACTCACCAAGTGACGATCACAGCGATCCAC
AAACAAGAACCGCGACCCAAATCCCGGCTGCGACGGAACTAGCTGTGCCACACCCGGCGCGTCCTTATAT
AATCATCGGCGTTCACCGCCCCACGGAGATCCCTCCGCAGAATCGCCGAGAAGGGACTACTTTTCCTCGC
CTGTTCCGCTCTCTGGAAAGAAAACCAGTGCCCTAGAGTCACCCAAGTCCCGTCCTAAAATGTCCTTCTG
CTGATACTGGGGTTCTAAGGCCGAGTCTTATGAGCAGCGGGCCGCTGTCCTGAGCGTCCGGGCGGAAGGA
TCAGGACGCTCGCTGCGCCCTTCGTCTGACGTGGCAGCGCTCGCCGTGAGGAGGGGGGCGCCCGCGGGAG
GCGCCAAAACCCGGCGCGGAGGCCAGATCGGCGCATCGATGAGGCCCTTTCGTCTTCACTCGAGTTTACT
CCCTATCAGTGATAGAGAACGTATGTCGAGTTTACTCCCTATCAGTGATAGAGAACGATGTCGAGTTTAC
TCCCTATCAGTGATAGAGAACGTATGTCGAGTTTACTCCCTATCAGTGATAGAGAACGTATGTCGAGTTT
ACTCCCTATCAGTGATAGAGAACGTATGTCGAGTTTATCCCTATCAGTGATAGAGAACGTATGTCGAGTT
TACTCCCTATCAGTGATAGAGAACGTATGTCGAGGTAGGCGTGTACGGTGGGAGGCCTATATAAGCAGAG
CTCGTTTAGTGAACCGTCAGATCGCCTGGAGAAGGATCCGCGGCCGCGCCGCCACCATGTTCGTCAAATC
CGAGACCTTGGAGTTGAAGGAGGAAGAGGACGTGTTAGTGCTGCTCGGATCGGCCTCCCCCGCCTTGGCG
GCCCTGACCCCGCTGTCATCCAGCGCCGACGAAGAAGAGGAGGAGGAGCCGGGCGCGTCAGGCGGGGCGC
GTCGGCAGCGCGGGGCTGAGGCCGGGCAGGGGGCGCGGGGCGGCGTGGCTGCGGGTGCGGAGGGCTGCCG
GCCCGCACGGCTGCTGGGTCTGGTACACGATTGCAAACGGCGCCCTTCCCGGGCGCGGGCCGTCTCCCGA
GGCGCCAAGACGGCCGAGACGGTGCAGCGCATCAAGAAGACCCGTAGACTGAAGGCCAACAACCGCGAGC
GAAACCGCATGCACAACCTCAACGCGGCACTGGACGCGCTGCGCGAGGTGCTCCCCACGTTCCCCGAGGA
CGCCAAGCTCACCAAGATCGAGACCCTGCGCTTCGCCCACAACTACATCTGGGCACTCACCGAGACCCTG
CGCCTGGCGGATCACTGCGGGGGCGGCGGCGGGGGCCTGCCGGGGGCGCTCTTCTCCGAGGCAGTGTTGC
TGAGCCCGGGAGGCGCCAGCGCCGCCCTGAGCAGCAGCGGAGACAGCCCCTCGCCCGCCTCCACGTGGAG
TTGCACCAACAGCCCCGCGCCGTCCTCCTCCGTGTCCTCCAATTCCACCTCCCCCTACAGCTGCACTTTA
TCGCCCGCCAGCCCGGCCGGGTCAGACATGGACTATTGGCAGCCCCCACCTCCCGACAAGCACCGCTATG
CACCTCACCTCCCCATAGCCAGGGATTGTATCCATATGGCTACCAACTTCTCACTTCTCAAGCAGGCTGG
TGACGTCGAAGAGAATCCTGGCCCAATGGTGAGCAAGGGCGAGGAGCTGTTCACCGGGGTGGTGCCCATC
CTGGTCGAGCTGGACGGCGACGTAAACGGCCACAAGTTCAGCGTGTCCGGCGAGGGCGAGGGCGATGCCA
CCTACGGCAAGCTGACCCTGAAGTTCATCTGCACCACCGGCAAGCTGCCCGTGCCCTGGCCCACCCTCGT
GACCACCCTGACCTACGGCGTGCAGTGCTTCAGCCGCTACCCCGACCACATGAAGCAGCACGACTTCTTC
AAGTCCGCCATGCCCGAAGGCTACGTCCAGGAGCGCACCATCTTCTTCAAGGACGACGGCAACTACAAGA
CCCGCGCCGAGGTGAAGTTCGAGGGCGACACCCTGGTGAACCGCATCGAGCTGAAGGGCATCGACTTCAA
GGAGGACGGCAACATCCTGGGGCACAAGCTGGAGTACAACTACAACAGCCACAACGTCTATATCATGGCC
GACAAGCAGAAGAACGGCATCAAGGTGAACTTCAAGATCCGCCACAACATCGAGGACGGCAGCGTGCAGC
TCGCCGACCACTACCAGCAGAACACCCCCATCGGCGACGGCCCCGTGCTGCTGCCCGACAACCACTACCT
GAGCACCCAGTCCGCCCTGAGCAAAGACCCCAACGAGAAGCGCGATCACATGGTCCTGCTGGAGTTCGTG
ACCGCCGCCGGGATCACTCTCGGCATGGACGAGCTGTACAAGTAAACGCGTGAATTCTACCGGGTAGGGG
AGGCGCTTTTCCCAAGGCAGTCTGGAGCATGCGCTTTAGCAGCCCCGCTGGGCACTTGGCGCTACACAAG
TGGCCTCTGGCCTCGCACACATTCCACATCCACCGGTAGGCGCCAACCGGCTCCGTTCTTTGGTGGCCCC
TTCGCGCCACCTTCTACTCCTCCCCTAGTCAGGAAGTTCCCCCCCGCCCCGCAGCTCGCGTCGTGCAGGA
CGTGACAAATGGAAGTAGCACGTCTCACTAGTCTCGTGCAGATGGACAGCACCGCTGAGCAATGGAAGCG
GGTAGGCCTTTGGGGCAGCGGCCAATAGCAGCTTTGCTCCTTCGCTTTCTGGGCTCAGAGGCTGGGAAGG
GGTGGGTCCGGGGGCGGGCTCAGGGGCGGGCTCAGGGGCGGGGCGGGCGCCCGAAGGTCCTCCGGAGGCC
CGGCATTCTGCACGCTTCAAAAGCGCACGTCTGCCGCGCTGTTCTCCTCTTCCTCATCTCCGGGCCTTTC
GACCTGCAGCCCAAGCTTACCATGACCGAGTACAAGCCCACGGTGCGCCTCGCCACCCGCGACGACGTCC
CCAGGGCCGTACGCACCCTCGCCGCCGCGTTCGCCGACTACCCCGCCACGCGCCACACCGTCGATCCGGA
CCGCCACATCGAGCGGGTCACCGAGCTGCAAGAACTCTTCCTCACGCGCGTCGGGCTCGACATCGGCAAG
GTGTGGGTCGCGGACGACGGCGCCGCGGTGGCGGTCTGGACCACGCCGGAGAGCGTCGAAGCGGGGGCGG
TGTTCGCCGAGATCGGCCCGCGCATGGCCGAGTTGAGCGGTTCCCGGCTGGCCGCGCAGCAACAGATGGA
AGGCCTCCTGGCGCCGCACCGGCCCAAGGAGCCCGCGTGGTTCCTGGCCACCGTCGGCGTCTCGCCCGAC
CACCAGGGCAAGGGTCTGGGCAGCGCCGTCGTGCTCCCCGGAGTGGAGGCGGCCGAGCGCGCCGGGGTGC
CCGCCTTCCTGGAGACCTCCGCGCCCCGCAACCTCCCCTTCTACGAGCGGCTCGGCTTCACCGTCACCGC
CGACGTCGAGGTGCCCGAAGGACCGCGCACCTGGTGCATGACCCGCAAGCCCGGTGCCTGACGGGCGCGT
CTGGAACAATCAACCTCTGGATTACAAAATTTGTGAAAGATTGACTGGTATTCTTAACTATGTTGCTCCT
TTTACGCTATGTGGATACGCTGCTTTAATGCCTTTGTATCATGCTATTGCTTCCCGTATGGCTTTCATTT
TCTCCTCCTTGTATAAATCCTGGTTGCTGTCTCTTTATGAGGAGTTGTGGCCCGTTGTCAGGCAACGTGG
CGTGGTGTGCACTGTGTTTGCTGACGCAACCCCCACTGGTTGGGGCATTGCCACCACCTGTCAGCTCCTT
TCCGGGACTTTCGCTTTCCCCCTCCCTATTGCCACGGCGGAACTCATCGCCGCCTGCCTTGCCCGCTGCT
GGACAGGGGCTCGGCTGTTGGGCACTGACAATTCCGTGGTGTTGTCGGGGAAGCTGACGTCCTTTCCATG
GCTGCTCGCCTGTGTTGCCACCTGGATTCTGCGCGGGACGTCCTTCTGCTACGTCCCTTCGGCCCTCAAT
CCAGCGGACCTTCCTTCCCGCGGCCTGCTGCCGGCTCTGCGGCCTCTTCCGCGTCTTCGCCTTCGCCCTC
AGACGAGTCGGATCTCCCTTTGGGCCGCCTCCCCGCCTGGAATTAATTCTGCAGTCGAGACCTAGAAAAA
CATGGAGCAATCACAAGTAGCAATACAGCAGCTACCAATGCTGATTGTGCCTGGCTAGAAGCACAAGAGG
AGGAGGAGGTGGGTTTTCCAGTCACACCTCAGGTACCTTTAAGACCAATGACTTACAAGGCAGCTGTAGA
TCTTAGCCACTTTTTAAAAGAAAAGAGGGGACTGGAAGGGCTAATTCACTCCCAACGAAGACAAGATATC
CTTGATCTGTGGATCTACCACACACAAGGCTACTTCCCTGATTAGCAGAACTACACACCAGGGCCAGGGG
TCAGATATCCACTGACCTTTGGATGGTGCTACAAGCTAGTACCAGTTGAGCCAGATAAGGTAGAAGAGGC
CAATAAAGGAGAGAACACCAGCTTGTTACACCCTGTGAGCCTGCATGGGATGGATGACCCGGAGAGAGAA
GTGTTAGAGTGGAGGTTTGACAGCCGCCTAGCATTTCATCACGTGGCCCGAGAGCTGCATCCGGAGTACT
TCAAGAACTGCTGATATCGAGCTTGCTACAAGGGACTTTCCGCTGGGGACTTTCCAGGGAGGCGTGGCCT
GGGCGGGACTGGGGAGTGGCGAGCCCTCAGATCCTGCATATAAGCAGCTGCTTTTTGCCTGTACTGGGTC
TCTCTGGTTAGACCAGATCTGAGCCTGGGAGCTCTCTGGCTAACTAGGGAACCCACTGCTTAAGCCTCAA
TAAAGCTTGCCTTGAGTGCTTCAAGTAGTGTGTGCCCGTCTGTTGTGTGACTCTGGTAACTAGAGATCCC
TCAGACCCTTTTAGTCAGTGTGGAAAATCTCTAGCAGTAGTAGTTCATGTCATCTTATTATTCAGTATTT
ATAACTTGCAAAGAAATGAATATCAGAGAGTGAGAGGCCTTGACATTGCTAGCGTTTACCGTCGACCTCT
AGCTAGAGCTTGGCGTAATCATGGTCATAGCTGTTTCCTGTGTGAAATTGTTATCCGCTCACAATTCCAC
ACAACATACGAGCCGGAAGCATAAAGTGTAAAGCCTGGGGTGCCTAATGAGTGAGCTAACTCACATTAAT
TGCGTTGCGCTCACTGCCCGCTTTCCAGTCGGGAAACCTGTCGTGCCAGCTGCATTAATGAATCGGCCAA
CGCGCGGGGAGAGGCGGTTTGCGTATTGGGCGCTCTTCCGCTTCCTCGCTCACTGACTCGCTGCGCTCGG
TCGTTCGGCTGCGGCGAGCGGTATCAGCTCACTCAAAGGCGGTAATACGGTTATCCACAGAATCAGGGGA
TAACGCAGGAAAGAACATGTGAGCAAAAGGCCAGCAAAAGGCCAGGAACCGTAAAAAGGCCGCGTTGCTG
GCGTTTTTCCATAGGCTCCGCCCCCCTGACGAGCATCACAAAAATCGACGCTCAAGTCAGAGGTGGCGAA
ACCCGACAGGACTATAAAGATACCAGGCGTTTCCCCCTGGAAGCTCCCTCGTGCGCTCTCCTGTTCCGAC
CCTGCCGCTTACCGGATACCTGTCCGCCTTTCTCCCTTCGGGAAGCGTGGCGCTTTCTCATAGCTCACGC
TGTAGGTATCTCAGTTCGGTGTAGGTCGTTCGCTCCAAGCTGGGCTGTGTGCACGAACCCCCCGTTCAGC
CCGACCGCTGCGCCTTATCCGGTAACTATCGTCTTGAGTCCAACCCGGTAAGACACGACTTATCGCCACT
GGCAGCAGCCACTGGTAACAGGATTAGCAGAGCGAGGTATGTAGGCGGTGCTACAGAGTTCTTGAAGTGG
TGGCCTAACTACGGCTACACTAGAAGAACAGTATTTGGTATCTGCGCTCTGCTGAAGCCAGTTACCTTCG
GAAAAAGAGTTGGTAGCTCTTGATCCGGCAAACAAACCACCGCTGGTAGCGGTGGTTTTTTTGTTTGCAA
GCAGCAGATTACGCGCAGAAAAAAAGGATCTCAAGAAGATCCTTTGATCTTTTCTACGGGGTCTGACGCT
CAGTGGAACGAAAACTCACGTTAAGGGATTTTGGTCATGAGATTATCAAAAAGGATCTTCACCTAGATCC
TTTTAAATTAAAAATGAAGTTTTAAATCAATCTAAAGTATATATGAGTAAACTTGGTCTGACAGTTACCA
ATGCTTAATCAGTGAGGCACCTATCTCAGCGATCTGTCTATTTCGTTCATCCATAGTTGCCTGACTCCCC
GTCGTGTAGATAACTACGATACGGGAGGGCTTACCATCTGGCCCCAGTGCTGCAATGATACCGCGAGACC
CACGCTCACCGGCTCCAGATTTATCAGCAATAAACCAGCCAGCCGGAAGGGCCGAGCGCAGAAGTGGTCC
TGCAACTTTATCCGCCTCCATCCAGTCTATTAATTGTTGCCGGGAAGCTAGAGTAAGTAGTTCGCCAGTT
AATAGTTTGCGCAACGTTGTTGCCATTGCTACAGGCATCGTGGTGTCACGCTCGTCGTTTGGTATGGCTT
CATTCAGCTCCGGTTCCCAACGATCAAGGCGAGTTACATGATCCCCCATGTTGTGCAAAAAAGCGGTTAG
CTCCTTCGGTCCTCCGATCGTTGTCAGAAGTAAGTTGGCCGCAGTGTTATCACTCATGGTTATGGCAGCA
CTGCATAATTCTCTTACTGTCATGCCATCCGTAAGATGCTTTTCTGTGACTGGTGAGTACTCAACCAAGT
CATTCTGAGAATAGTGTATGCGGCGACCGAGTTGCTCTTGCCCGGCGTCAATACGGGATAATACCGCGCC
ACATAGCAGAACTTTAAAAGTGCTCATCATTGGAAAACGTTCTTCGGGGCGAAAACTCTCAAGGATCTTA
CCGCTGTTGAGATCCAGTTCGATGTAACCCACTCGTGCACCCAACTGATCTTCAGCATCTTTTACTTTCA
CCAGCGTTTCTGGGTGAGCAAAAACAGGAAGGCAAAATGCCGCAAAAAAGGGAATAAGGGCGACACGGAA
ATGTTGAATACTCATACTCTTCCTTTTTCAATATTATTGAAGCATTTATCAGGGTTATTGTCTCATGAGC
GGATACATATTTGAATGTATTTAGAAAAATAAACAAATAGGGGTTCCGCGCACATTTCCCCGAAAAGTGC
CACCTGACGTCGACGGATCGGGAGATCAACTTGTTTATTGCAGCTTATAATGGTTACAAATAAAGCAATA
GCATCACAAATTTCACAAATAAAGCATTTTTTTCACTGCATTCTAGTTGTGGTTTGTCCAAACTCATCAA
TGTATCTTATCATGTCTGGATCAACTGGATAACTCAAGCTAACCAAAATCATCCCAAACTTCCCACCCCA
TACCCTATTACCACTGCCAATTACCTGTGGTTTCATTTACTCTAAACCTGTGATTCCTCTGAATTATTTT
CATTTTAAAGAAATTGTATTTGTTAAATATGTACTACAAACTTAGTAGT
Features (pLannotate 1.2.2; 26 found; start..end, strand, type, name):
    377..634     +  LTR            5' LTR (truncated): truncated 5' long terminal repeat (LTR) from HIV-1
    681..806     +  misc_feature   HIV-1 Ψ: packaging signal of human immunodeficiency virus type 1
    790..1128    +  CDS            HIV-1 gag (fragment): gag protein from human immunodeficiency virus 1; gag
   1303..1536    +  misc_feature   RRE: The Rev response element (RRE) of HIV-1 allows for Rev-dependent mRNA export from the nucleus to the cytoplasm.
   1913..2013    +  CDS            Rev (fragment): human immunodeficiency virus 1 (HIV-1) Rev protein; rev; enhances nuclear export of unspliced and incompletely spliced viral mRNAs
   2028..2143    +  misc_feature   cPPT/CTS: central polypurine tract and central termination sequence of HIV-1 (lacking the first T)
   2196..2306    -  CDS            VP48: 3 tandem repeats of the minimal activation domain of herpes simplex virus VP16 (Cheng et al., 2013)
   2236..2933    -  CDS            rtTA3 (fragment): reverse tetracycline transactivator 3 activates expression from Tet-responsive promoters in the presence of doxycycline
   2943..4154    -  promoter       UbC promoter: human ubiquitin C promoter
   4192..4506    +  promoter       tight TRE promoter: Tet-responsive promoter PTight, consisting of seven tet operator sequences followed by the minimal CMV promoter
   4537..5352    +  CDS            NEUROG2: NGN2_HUMAN - Also known as ATOH4, BHLHA8, NGN2. Experimental evidence at protein level: Swiss-Prot protein existence level 1. Transcriptional regulator. Involved in neuronal differentiation. Activates transcription by binding to the E box (5'- CANNTG-3'). From Homo sapiens (Human).
   5416..6135    +  CDS            EGFP: the original enhanced GFP (Yang et al., 1996) mammalian codon-optimized
   6152..6651    +  promoter       PGK promoter: mouse phosphoglycerate kinase 1 promoter
   6672..7271    +  CDS            PuroR: puromycin N-acetyltransferase; pac from Streptomyces alboniger; confers resistance to puromycin
   7288..7876    +  misc_feature   WPRE: woodchuck hepatitis virus posttranscriptional regulatory element
   7893..8411    +  CDS            nef (fragment): NEF_HV1BR - Experimental evidence at protein level: Swiss-Prot protein existence level 1. Extracellular Nef protein targets CD4(+) T-lymphocytes for apoptosis by interacting with CXCR4 surface receptors (PubMed:14990729). From Human immunodeficiency virus type 1 group M subtype B (isolate BRU/LAI) (HIV-1).
   8459..8716    +  LTR            5' LTR (truncated): truncated 5' long terminal repeat (LTR) from HIV-1
   8866..8888    -  protein_bind   lac operator (fragment): The lac repressor binds to the lac operator to inhibit transcription in E. coli. This inhibition can be relieved by adding lactose or isopropyl-β-D-thiogalactopyranoside (IPTG). lac repressor encoded by lacI
   8892..8922    -  promoter       lac promoter: promoter for the E. coli lac operon
   8937..8958    -  protein_bind   CAP binding site: CAP binding activates transcription in the presence of cAMP. E. coli catabolite activator protein
   8971..9063    -  CDS            lacI (fragment): lac repressor; lacI; The lac repressor binds to the lac operator to inhibit transcription in E. coli. This inhibition can be relieved by adding lactose or isopropyl-β-D-thiogalactopyranoside (IPTG).
   9246..9834    -  rep_origin     ori: high-copy-number ColE1/pMB1/pBR322/pUC origin of replication
  10005..10865   -  CDS            AmpR: β-lactamase; bla; confers resistance to ampicillin, carbenicillin, and related antibiotics
  10866..10970   -  promoter       AmpR promoter: bla
  11018..11152   +  polyA_signal   SV40 poly(A) signal: SV40 polyadenylation signal
  11319..329     +  CDS            nef (fragment) (across the origin): NEF_HV1BR - Experimental evidence at protein level: Swiss-Prot protein existence level 1. Extracellular Nef protein targets CD4(+) T-lymphocytes for apoptosis by interacting with CXCR4 surface receptors (PubMed:14990729). From Human immunodeficiency virus type 1 group M subtype B (isolate BRU/LAI) (HIV-1).
