[The description below was written by a language model from this plasmid's Addgene catalogue record and pLannotate feature annotations shown in this document.]
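Description:
pLVX-UbC-rtTA-Ngn2:2A:EGFP (also called UNG) is an all-in-one, doxycycline-inducible HIV-1-based lentiviral expression vector assembled from Clontech's pLVX-tight-puro and pLVX-rtTA(advanced) backbones. It is propagated in E. coli through a high-copy ColE1/pUC-type origin with ampicillin resistance. The catalogue lists a total size of about 11.4 kb, close to the 11.3 kb sequenced record. The viral portion carries LTRs at both ends, the Ψ packaging signal with a gag fragment, the RRE for Rev-dependent nuclear export, the cPPT/CTS and a WPRE upstream of the 3' LTR, so the intervening region can be packaged into particles and integrated into target mammalian cells.

Between the LTRs, two divergent expression units sit back to back. On the reverse strand, the human ubiquitin C promoter constitutively drives the reverse tetracycline transactivator (rtTA advanced, which the annotation matches to an rtTA3-like sequence with VP16-derived minimal activation domains). On the forward strand, the tight TRE promoter, seven tet operators joined to a minimal CMV promoter, drives human Neurogenin 2 (NEUROG2) linked through a 2A peptide to EGFP. With doxycycline, rtTA activates this promoter and the proneural bHLH factor and the fluorescent reporter are produced as separate proteins from one transcript. A downstream mouse PGK promoter expresses puromycin N-acetyltransferase for selection of transduced cells.

The stated purpose is direct neuronal conversion, with EGFP marking induced cells. The catalogue's insert name field reads "Ngn2:2A:Ascl1", but the plasmid name, the tag field and the feature table all indicate EGFP rather than Ascl1.
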