Addgene plasmid #127288: pLVX-UbC-rtTA-Ngn2:2A:EGFP
Purpose: all-in-one inducible LV expression construct for Ngn2:2A:EGFP (aka. UNG; for direct neuronal conversion)
Depositing lab: Fred Gage. Depositing organization: Salk Institute for Biological Studies. Publication: Pathological priming causes developmental gene network heterochronicity in autistic subject-derived neurons. Schafer ST, Paquola ACM, Stern S, Gosselin D, Ku M, Pena M, Kuret TJM, Liyanage M, Mansour AA, Jaeger BN, Marchetto MC, Glass CK, Mertens J, Gage FH. Nat Neurosci. 2019 Feb;22(2):243-255. doi: 10.1038/s41593-018-0295-x. Epub 2019 Jan 7. PubMed 30617258.
Backbone
  Vector backbone: pLVX-tight-puro and pLVX-rtTA(advanced)
  Backbone manufacturer: Clontech
  Backbone size w/o insert (bp): 9766
  Total vector size (bp): 11362
  Modifications to backbone: vector contains both the rtTA(advanced) derived from pLVX-rtTA(advanced) (Clontech) driven by the UbC promoter, as well as Ngn2:2A:EGFP driven by the TREtight promoter
  Vector type: Mammalian Expression, Lentiviral
  Selectable markers: Puromycin
Growth in bacteria
  Bacterial resistance: Ampicillin, 100 μg/mL
  Growth temperature: 37°C
  Growth strain: NEB Stable
  Copy number: Unknown
Gene/Insert
  Gene/Insert name: Ngn2:2A:Ascl1 (alt names: Neurogenin 2, NEUROG2; EGFP)
  Species: H. sapiens (human)
  Insert size (bp): 1600
  GenBank ID: NM_024019.4
  Entrez Gene: NEUROG2 (a.k.a. Atoh4, Math4A, NGN2, bHLHa8, ngn-2)
  Tag / fusion protein: Ngn2 and EGFP linked via 2A
Terms and licenses: Academic/Nonprofit Terms; Industry Terms: Not Available to Industry
How to cite: pLVX-UbC-rtTA-Ngn2:2A:EGFP was a gift from Fred Gage (Addgene plasmid # 127288 ; http://n2t.net/addgene:127288 ; RRID:Addgene_127288)
